Addgene plasmid #222205: pET29a-DDX53
Purpose: Express DDX53 protein in bacteria
Depositing lab: Yuliang Wu. Depositing organization: University of Saskatchewan.
Backbone
  Vector backbone: pET-29a
  Backbone manufacturer: Novagen
  Backbone size w/o insert (bp): 5371
  Total vector size (bp): 7270
  Vector type: Bacterial Expression
Growth in bacteria
  Bacterial resistance: Kanamycin, 50 μg/mL
  Growth temperature: 37°C
  Growth strain: DH5alpha
  Copy number: High Copy
Gene/Insert
  Gene/Insert name: DDX53 (alt name: CAGE)
  Species: H. sapiens (human)
  Insert size (bp): 1900
  Entrez Gene: DDX53 (a.k.a. CAGE, CT26)
  Promoter: T7
  Tag / fusion protein: His Tag (C terminal on backbone)
  Cloning method: Restriction Enzyme; 5′ cloning site NdeI (not destroyed); 3′ cloning site XhoI (not destroyed)
  Sequencing primers: 5′ T7 promoter; 3′ T7 terminator
Terms and licenses: Academic/Nonprofit Terms; Industry Terms: Not Available to Industry
How to cite: pET29a-DDX53 was a gift from Yuliang Wu (Addgene plasmid # 222205 ; http://n2t.net/addgene:222205 ; RRID:Addgene_222205)
