[The description below was written by a language model from this plasmid's Addgene catalogue record and pLannotate feature annotations shown in this document.]
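Description:
pET29a-DDX53 is a bacterial expression plasmid built on the Novagen pET-29a backbone for producing human DDX53 (also known as CAGE or CT26) in E. coli. The roughly 1.9 kb DDX53 coding sequence was inserted between the NdeI and XhoI sites, both of which remain intact. Cloning at NdeI places the start codon directly downstream of the T7 gene 10 ribosome binding site, and the XhoI junction joins the open reading frame to the backbone-encoded C-terminal His tag, which supports purification by metal-affinity chromatography. The annotation tool labels this tag as a fragment of a longer His tag, and it also flags a short "SET1" fragment just before the T7 terminator, which appears to be backbone sequence rather than an intended fusion partner.

Transcription is driven by a T7 promoter followed by a lac operator and ends at the T7 terminator. The plasmid carries its own lacI gene and promoter, so expression stays repressed until IPTG is added, and it requires a host that supplies T7 RNA polymerase. The record lists only a cloning strain for propagation and does not name an expression strain. Selection is by kanamycin through the aph(3')-Ia gene. Replication relies on a pBR322/ColE1-type origin accompanied by rop and the bom region. The catalogue describes the plasmid as high copy, although rop normally restrains copy number. An f1 origin is also present, and the short tetracycline-resistance fragments are non-functional pBR322 remnants. The sequenced record is 7,127 nt, slightly shorter than the 7,270 bp total given in the catalogue. The stated purpose is simply bacterial expression of DDX53 protein.
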