Features (pLannotate 1.2.2; 19 found; start..end, strand, type, name):
     26..73      -  terminator     T7 terminator: transcription terminator for bacteriophage T7 RNA polymerase
     81..130     -  CDS            SET1 (fragment): solubility-enhancement tag derived from T7 phage gene 10B
    140..157     -  CDS            9xHis (fragment): 9xHis affinity tag
    164..2056    -  CDS            DDX53: DDX53_HUMAN - Also known as CAGE. Experimental evidence at protein level: Swiss-Prot protein existence level 1. From Homo sapiens (Human).
   2064..2086    -  RBS            RBS: efficient ribosome binding site from bacteriophage T7 gene 10 (Olins and Rangwala, 1989)
   2101..2125    -  protein_bind   lac operator: The lac repressor binds to the lac operator to inhibit transcription in E. coli. This inhibition can be relieved by adding lactose or isopropyl-β-D-thiogalactopyranoside (IPTG). lac repressor encoded by lacI
   2126..2144    -  promoter       T7 promoter: promoter for bacteriophage T7 RNA polymerase
   2170..2449    +  CDS            TcR (fragment): tetracycline efflux protein; tet; confers resistance to tetracycline
   2457..2534    +  promoter       lacI promoter: lacI
   2535..3617    +  CDS            lacI: lac repressor; lacI; The lac repressor binds to the lac operator to inhibit transcription in E. coli. This inhibition can be relieved by adding lactose or isopropyl-β-D-thiogalactopyranoside (IPTG).
   3630..3651    +  protein_bind   CAP binding site: CAP binding activates transcription in the presence of cAMP. E. coli catabolite activator protein
   3666..3957    +  CDS            TcR (fragment): tetracycline efflux protein; tet; confers resistance to tetracycline
   4029..4409    -  CDS            YPB1_ECOLX: Protein predicted: Swiss-Prot protein existence level 4. From Escherichia coli.
   4426..4617    +  CDS            rop: Rop protein, which maintains plasmids at low copy number; rop
   4719..4858    +  misc_feature   bom: basis of mobility region from pBR322
   5044..5632    -  rep_origin     ori: high-copy-number ColE1/pMB1/pBR322/pUC origin of replication
   5754..6569    +  CDS            KanR: aminoglycoside phosphotransferase; aph(3')-Ia; confers resistance to kanamycin in bacteria or G418 (Geneticin®) in eukaryotes
   6578..6635    -  promoter       AmpR promoter (fragment): bla
   6661..7116    -  rep_origin     f1 ori (sequence partly withheld): f1 bacteriophage origin of replication; arrow indicates direction of (+) strand synthesis
>Addgene plasmid #222205 | pET29a-DDX53 | addgene full sequence | sequence record 441437 | Addgene NGS Result
ATCCGGATATAGTTCCTCCTTTCAGCAAAAAACCCCTCAAGACCCGTTTAGAGGCCCCAAGGGGTTATGC
TAGTTATTGCTCAGCGGTGGCAGCAGCCAACTCAGCTTCCTTTCGGGCTTTGTTAGCAGCCGGATCTCAG
TGGTGGTGGTGGTGGTGCTCGAGACTTAAAAAATAAAACTCCTTACGTCTTTGTCCAGGTTCTCTTGATC
GTGTTTCTCTGTGCCTCTTTTGTTGATTTAACTTGTATTGCTCAGCCATTACTACAAGATCTTCCGGAAC
ACTCTGATTTGCTCTGTCCAGAATTTTAATCAATTCACCGGCCATTTTCGAATCTCTCTGAGTGATGAGG
GTAACTGATGTGCCAGTCTTTCCTGTCCGTCCAATGTACCCTACTCTGTGTACATATACGTCAATATTCC
TTGGGAAATCATAATTATATACATGTGTGACATCATTAAGATCAAGACCTCGGGATACTATATCAGTTGT
AATCAGTATCTTTATGTTTCCGCTTTTAAAGTCCTCTACTGCTCGCTCTTGATCACTCTGTTCACTGTTG
CCATGTAATGATTCTGCAGATATGCCTTGGATATTGAAGTCGCTTGACAAGTCATCAGCAATATGTTTTT
GGCTGACAAACATGATGACTTTGTCGTTGGGTGACATGTTCTCTACGAATTCTTGGGTGAGAGCTCGTTT
TTCTTTTTCTGTGGTAACAATTATATTTTGCTTCACTGTATTTACAGCCACTAGATTCAGATTACCAACA
TAAACAATCATAGGATCTTTCAAATAAGAAAGTGCTAGTTGACGTACAGTATCTGGCCAAGTTGCACTTG
TCATAACAGTCTGTCGGTCTGGGCGCACATCTAATAAAATCTTCCTTATCTGGGGTTCAAATTCCATATC
CAGCATTTTATCTGCCTCATCTATAACCAAGTAGGTTATGCTTCTTAGGTTGACAGAGTTATTCATTTGT
AGGTCATTCAGCCTCCCAGGAGTTGCAATAATGATATCTACACCTTTGCTAATGTCTTCTATTTGTCCAT
TTCTGTTTCTACCACCATATATGCAAATGCTTTTGAGACCTTTATATGAATACTTTGAACATTCAGCTTC
CACGTGAAGAGCCAACTCTCTAGTGGGTGTAAGGACTAGCATCCCAGGCCCATTCCTTTGCTCTCTAGAT
ATTGGTTGAGAATCAAGATGAATAAACCCAGGCATTAGATAGGACAATGTTTTCCCTGTTCCGGTTTGTG
CAACTACTATAAGATCTATTCCTTGTAGAATAATTGGCCATGCCTGTGACTGAATTGGCGTTGGCTTTAA
AATCCCTACCCTTATTATGCTTTTCAGAAGATCAGGGTATTGCTGAAAAGCGTCTTTAAACCTGCAAGTT
GGTTTTGGAATGAGACGCTTTTCACCACTTTTCAAGTCATCACACGTTATGTTGAAATTTTCCTTTCTCC
AGTTAATCACCTGCATTTCAGACATGCAGCTTGTTGCTTTGGATTCTATGTAAAAGTTTTTCTTAACTGG
TGGTAGATCTGCCCATTTTCTCTTTTCGCACTCCACGACTGCTGCCCTAATGCGATCCCAATTTGACAAT
GGCTCAGCTTCTCCAACAATGTCATTTCTGCCTAGATTTCTTCCAATAGGGGTTTGGGATGCAGCATTAT
CCACACTGGATTCTGAGTTGTAGCTTTCTTGTTTTCTAATAAGTGTTTCTATAGCCGCTTTGGCCTTTGC
TTTCATTTCCCTATTGCCAAAAATTCTGACTTTTGCTTCAGATTCCCCGTTTATGATCTGTATTTTAGTG
TTTGTCGAATGTTGTAGATCTTTTATTTTTGATCCACTGTAACCAATGACCACACCAACCATATTGTTCT
TTATTTTAAAGCAGAGTGGTGGTTCACGGGAGCCTGCTGCTCTCGGTCCCTGATGGCCGAAGGGGCCACT
CCAGCCACTGCCTCTGCTGCCCCTGACATCCCAGCTGGCCCCAAGGTCTCTTGGATTAGCCTCCGCCCTC
TTCCACTCTGGGGCCCAGTGGGACATATGTATATCTCCTTCTTAAAGTTAAACAAAATTATTTCTAGAGG
GGAATTGTTATCCGCTCACAATTCCCCTATAGTGAGTCGTATTAATTTCGCGGGATCGAGATCGATCTCG
ATCCTCTACGCCGGACGCATCGTGGCCGGCATCACCGGCGCCACAGGTGCGGTTGCTGGCGCCTATATCG
CCGACATCACCGATGGGGAAGATCGGGCTCGCCACTTCGGGCTCATGAGCGCTTGTTTCGGCGTGGGTAT
GGTGGCAGGCCCCGTGGCCGGGGGACTGTTGGGCGCCATCTCCTTGCATGCACCATTCCTTGCGGCGGCG
GTGCTCAACGGCCTCAACCTACTACTGGGCTGCTTCCTAATGCAGGAGTCGCATAAGGGAGAGCGTCGAG
ATCCCGGACACCATCGAATGGCGCAAAACCTTTCGCGGTATGGCATGATAGCGCCCGGAAGAGAGTCAAT
TCAGGGTGGTGAATGTGAAACCAGTAACGTTATACGATGTCGCAGAGTATGCCGGTGTCTCTTATCAGAC
CGTTTCCCGCGTGGTGAACCAGGCCAGCCACGTTTCTGCGAAAACGCGGGAAAAAGTGGAAGCGGCGATG
GCGGAGCTGAATTACATTCCCAACCGCGTGGCACAACAACTGGCGGGCAAACAGTCGTTGCTGATTGGCG
TTGCCACCTCCAGTCTGGCCCTGCACGCGCCGTCGCAAATTGTCGCGGCGATTAAATCTCGCGCCGATCA
ACTGGGTGCCAGCGTGGTGGTGTCGATGGTAGAACGAAGCGGCGTCGAAGCCTGTAAAGCGGCGGTGCAC
AATCTTCTCGCGCAACGCGTCAGTGGGCTGATCATTAACTATCCGCTGGATGACCAGGATGCCATTGCTG
TGGAAGCTGCCTGCACTAATGTTCCGGCGTTATTTCTTGATGTCTCTGACCAGACACCCATCAACAGTAT
TATTTTCTCCCATGAAGACGGTACGCGACTGGGCGTGGAGCATCTGGTCGCATTGGGTCACCAGCAAATC
GCGCTGTTAGCGGGCCCATTAAGTTCTGTCTCGGCGCGTCTGCGTCTGGCTGGCTGGCATAAATATCTCA
CTCGCAATCAAATTCAGCCGATAGCGGAACGGGAAGGCGACTGGAGTGCCATGTCCGGTTTTCAACAAAC
CATGCAAATGCTGAATGAGGGCATCGTTCCCACTGCGATGCTGGTTGCCAACGATCAGATGGCGCTGGGC
GCAATGCGCGCCATTACCGAGTCCGGGCTGCGCGTTGGTGCGGACATCTCGGTAGTGGGATACGACGATA
CCGAAGACAGCTCATGTTATATCCCGCCGTTAACCACCATCAAACAGGATTTTCGCCTGCTGGGGCAAAC
CAGCGTGGACCGCTTGCTGCAACTCTCTCAGGGCCAGGCGGTGAAGGGCAATCAGCTGTTGCCCGTCTCA
CTGGTGAAAAGAAAAACCACCCTGGCGCCCAATACGCAAACCGCCTCTCCCCGCGCGTTGGCCGATTCAT
TAATGCAGCTGGCACGACAGGTTTCCCGACTGGAAAGCGGGCAGTGAGCGCAACGCAATTAATGTAAGTT
AGCTCACTCATTAGGCACCGGGATCTCGACCGATGCCCTTGAGAGCCTTCAACCCAGTCAGCTCCTTCCG
GTGGGCGCGGGGCATGACTATCGTCGCCGCACTTATGACTGTCTTCTTTATCATGCAACTCGTAGGACAG
GTGCCGGCAGCGCTCTGGGTCATTTTCGGCGAGGACCGCTTTCGCTGGAGCGCGACGATGATCGGCCTGT
CGCTTGCGGTATTCGGAATCTTGCACGCCCTCGCTCAAGCCTTCGTCACTGGTCCCGCCACCAAACGTTT
CGGCGAGAAGCAGGCCATTATCGCCGGCATGGCGGCCCCACGGGTGCGCATGATCGTGCTCCTGTCGTTG
AGGACCCGGCTAGGCTGGCGGGGTTGCCTTACTGGTTAGCAGAATGAATCACCGATACGCGAGCGAACGT
GAAGCGACTGCTGCTGCAAAACGTCTGCGACCTGAGCAACAACATGAATGGTCTTCGGTTTCCGTGTTTC
GTAAAGTCTGGAAACGCGGAAGTCAGCGCCCTGCACCATTATGTTCCGGATCTGCATCGCAGGATGCTGC
TGGCTACCCTGTGGAACACCTACATCTGTATTAACGAAGCGCTGGCATTGACCCTGAGTGATTTTTCTCT
GGTCCCGCCGCATCCATACCGCCAGTTGTTTACCCTCACAACGTTCCAGTAACCGGGCATGTTCATCATC
AGTAACCCGTATCGTGAGCATCCTCTCTCGTTTCATCGGTATCATTACCCCCATGAACAGAAATCCCCCT
TACACGGAGGCATCAGTGACCAAACAGGAAAAAACCGCCCTTAACATGGCCCGCTTTATCAGAAGCCAGA
CATTAACGCTTCTGGAGAAACTCAACGAGCTGGACGCGGATGAACAGGCAGACATCTGTGAATCGCTTCA
CGACCACGCTGATGAGCTTTACCGCAGCTGCCTCGCGCGTTTCGGTGATGACGGTGAAAACCTCTGACAC
ATGCAGCTCCCGGAGACGGTCACAGCTTGTCTGTAAGCGGATGCCGGGAGCAGACAAGCCCGTCAGGGCG
CGTCAGCGGGTGTTGGCGGGTGTCGGGGCGCAGCCATGACCCAGTCACGTAGCGATAGCGGAGTGTATAC
TGGCTTAACTATGCGGCATCAGAGCAGATTGTACTGAGAGTGCACCATTGCGGTGTGAAATACCGCACAG
ATGCGTAAGGAGAAAATACCGCATCAGGCGCTCTTCCGCTTCCTCGCTCACTGACTCGCTGCGCTCGGTC
GTTCGGCTGCGGCGAGCGGTATCAGCTCACTCAAAGGCGGTAATACGGTTATCCACAGAATCAGGGGATA
ACGCAGGAAAGAACATGTGAGCAAAAGGCCAGCAAAAGGCCAGGAACCGTAAAAAGGCCGCGTTGCTGGC
GTTTTTCCATAGGCTCCGCCCCCCTGACGAGCATCACAAAAATCGACGCTCAAGTCAGAGGTGGCGAAAC
CCGACAGGACTATAAAGATACCAGGCGTTTCCCCCTGGAAGCTCCCTCGTGCGCTCTCCTGTTCCGACCC
TGCCGCTTACCGGATACCTGTCCGCCTTTCTCCCTTCGGGAAGCGTGGCGCTTTCTCATAGCTCACGCTG
TAGGTATCTCAGTTCGGTGTAGGTCGTTCGCTCCAAGCTGGGCTGTGTGCACGAACCCCCCGTTCAGCCC
GACCGCTGCGCCTTATCCGGTAACTATCGTCTTGAGTCCAACCCGGTAAGACACGACTTATCGCCACTGG
CAGCAGCCACTGGTAACAGGATTAGCAGAGCGAGGTATGTAGGCGGTGCTACAGAGTTCTTGAAGTGGTG
GCCTAACTACGGCTACACTAGAAGGACAGTATTTGGTATCTGCGCTCTGCTGAAGCCAGTTACCTTCGGA
AAAAGAGTTGGTAGCTCTTGATCCGGCAAACAAACCACCGCTGGTAGCGGTGGTTTTTTTGTTTGCAAGC
AGCAGATTACGCGCAGAAAAAAAGGATCTCAAGAAGATCCTTTGATCTTTTCTACGGGGTCTGACGCTCA
GTGGAACGAAAACTCACGTTAAGGGATTTTGGTCATGAACAATAAAACTGTCTGCTTACATAAACAGTAA
TACAAGGGGTGTTATGAGCCATATTCAACTGGAAACGTCTTGCTCTAGGCCGCGATTAAATTCCAACATG
GATGCTGATTTATATGGGTATAAATGGGCTCGCGATAATGTCGGGCAATCAGGTGCGACAATCTATCGAT
TGTATGGGAAGCCCGATGCGCCAGAGTTGTTTCTGAAACATGGCAAAGGTAGCGTTGCCAATGATGTTAC
AGATGAGATGGTCAGACTAAACTGGCTGACGGAATTTATGCCTCTTCCGACCATCAAGCATTTTATCCGT
ACTCCTGATGATGCATGGTTACTCACCACTGCGATCCCCGGGAAAACAGCATTCCAGGTATTAGAAGAAT
ATCCTGATTCAGGTGAAAATATTGTTGATGCGCTGGCAGTGTTCCTGCGCCGGTTGCATTCGATTCCTGT
TTGTAATTGTCCTTTTAACAGCGATCGCGTATTTCGTCTCGCTCAGGCGCAATCACGAATGAATAACGGT
TTGGTTGATGCGAGTGATTTTGATGACGAGCGTAATGGCTGGCCTGTTGAACAAGTCTGGAAAGAAATGC
ATAAACTTTTGCCATTCTCACCGGATTCAGTCGTCACTCATGGTGATTTCTCACTTGATAACCTTATTTT
TGACGAGGGGAAATTAATAGGTTGTATTGATGTTGGACGAGTCGGAATCGCAGACCGATACCAGGATCTT
GCCATCCTATGGAACTGCCTCGGTGAGTTTTCTCCTTCATTACAGAAACGGCTTTTTCAAAAATATGGTA
TTGATAATCCTGATATGAATAAATTGCAGTTTCATTTGATGCTCGATGAGTTTTTCTAAGAATTAATTCA
TGAGCGGATACATATTTGAATGTATTTAGAAAAATAAACAAATAGGGGTTCCGCGCACATTTCCCCGAAA
AGTGCCACCTAAATTGTAAGCGTTAATATTTTGTTAAAATTCGCGTTAAATTTTTGTTAAATCAGCTCAT
TTTTTAACCAATAGGCCGAAATCGGCAAAATCCCTTATAAATCAAAAGAATAGACCGGGATAGGGT
[37 nt withheld, positions 6787-6823]
AAAGAACGTGGACTCCAACGTCAAAGG
[49 nt withheld, positions 6851-6899]
T
[91 nt withheld, positions 6901-6991]
G
[124 nt withheld, positions 6993-7116]
CCCATTCGCCA
